Addgene plasmid #219086: SFFV-FOXN2-Brd 116
Purpose: Transcription factor FOXN2 with a specific barcode assigned.
Depositing lab: Filipe Pereira. Depositing organization: Center for Neuroscience and Cell Biology, University of Coimbra. Publication: A combinatorial transcription factor screening platform for immune cell reprogramming. Kurochkin I, Altman AR, Caiado I, Pertiga-Cabral D, Halitzki E, Minaeva M, Zimmermannova O, Henriques-Oliveira L, Klein D, Nair M, Oliveira D, Cajal LR, Knittel R, Feick C, Ringner M, Martin M, Cirovic B, Pires CF, Rosa FF, Sitnicka E, Theis FJ, Pereira CF. Cell Syst. 2026 Jan 21;17(1):101457. doi: 10.1016/j.cels.2025.101457. Epub 2026 Jan 14. PubMed 41539305.
Backbone
  Vector backbone: SFFV-MCS
  Backbone size w/o insert (bp): 6638
  Vector type: Lentiviral
Growth in bacteria
  Bacterial resistance: Ampicillin, 100 μg/mL
  Growth temperature: 37°C
  Growth strain: NEB Stable
  Copy number: High Copy
Gene/Insert
  Gene/Insert name: FOXN2
  Species: H. sapiens (human)
  Insert size (bp): 1296
  Entrez Gene: FOXN2 (a.k.a. HTLF)
  Promoter: The spleen focus-forming virus (SFFV) promoter
  Cloning method: Restriction Enzyme; 5′ cloning site Bsp119I (not destroyed); 3′ cloning site BstHI (not destroyed)
Terms and licenses: Academic/Nonprofit Terms; Industry Terms: Not Available to Industry
Depositor comments: Barcode sequence cloned into XbaI restriction site. Design of plasmid is as follows: SFFV-[TF sequence]-WPRE-[Barcode sequence].
How to cite: SFFV-FOXN2-Brd 116 was a gift from Filipe Pereira (Addgene plasmid # 219086 ; http://n2t.net/addgene:219086 ; RRID:Addgene_219086)
