[The description below was written by a language model from this plasmid's Addgene catalogue record and pLannotate feature annotations shown in this document.]
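Description:
SFFV-FOXN2-Brd 116 is a third-generation-style, self-inactivating HIV-1 lentiviral transfer plasmid built on the SFFV-MCS backbone, carrying the human forkhead transcription factor FOXN2 (also known as HTLF) together with a construct-specific DNA barcode. In bacteria it is maintained through a high-copy ColE1/pUC-type origin and selected with ampicillin via the β-lactamase gene. The backbone also retains pBluescript-derived remnants, including an f1 origin, lacZα and lac regulatory fragments, and T7 and T3 promoters. An SV40 poly(A) signal and SV40 origin lie outside the viral unit.

The viral genome is transcribed from a chimeric RSV promoter fused to a truncated 5' LTR, which makes genomic RNA production in packaging cells independent of Tat. This is followed by the Ψ packaging signal with a partial gag sequence, the Rev response element for nuclear export of unspliced RNA, and the cPPT/CTS. The internal spleen focus-forming virus (SFFV) promoter, a strong promoter often chosen for haematopoietic cells, drives the roughly 1.3 kb FOXN2 coding sequence, which was cloned between flanking multiple-cloning-site remnants. No tag or reporter is annotated. A WPRE downstream enhances transcript stability and expression, and the ΔU3 3' LTR inactivates LTR promoter activity after integration. According to the depositor, the barcode was inserted at an XbaI site after the WPRE, giving the layout SFFV–TF–WPRE–barcode; the barcode itself is not annotated in the feature table. Because it lies within the transcribed region, it presumably allows the delivered factor to be identified by sequencing. The plasmid belongs to a barcoded transcription factor collection used for combinatorial screening in immune cell reprogramming.
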