Features (pLannotate 1.2.2; 29 found; start..end, strand, type, name):
     94..112     -  promoter       T7 promoter: promoter for bacteriophage T7 RNA polymerase
    120..275     +  CDS            lacZα (fragment): LacZα fragment of β-galactosidase; lacZ fragment
    280..708     +  rep_origin     f1 ori (sequence partly withheld): f1 bacteriophage origin of replication; arrow indicates direction of (+) strand synthesis
    761..865     +  promoter       AmpR promoter: bla
    866..1726    +  CDS            AmpR: β-lactamase; bla; confers resistance to ampicillin, carbenicillin, and related antibiotics
   1897..2485    +  rep_origin     ori: high-copy-number ColE1/pMB1/pBR322/pUC origin of replication
   2668..2760    +  CDS            lacI (fragment): lac repressor; lacI; The lac repressor binds to the lac operator to inhibit transcription in E. coli. This inhibition can be relieved by adding lactose or isopropyl-β-D-thiogalactopyranoside (IPTG).
   2773..2794    +  protein_bind   CAP binding site: CAP binding activates transcription in the presence of cAMP. E. coli catabolite activator protein
   2809..2839    +  promoter       lac promoter: promoter for the E. coli lac operon
   2847..2863    +  protein_bind   lac operator: The lac repressor binds to the lac operator to inhibit transcription in E. coli. This inhibition can be relieved by adding lactose or isopropyl-β-D-thiogalactopyranoside (IPTG). lac repressor encoded by lacI
   2908..2926    +  promoter       T3 promoter: promoter for bacteriophage T3 RNA polymerase
   2954..3180    +  promoter       RSV promoter: Rous sarcoma virus enhancer/promoter
   3181..3361    +  LTR            5' LTR (truncated): truncated 5' long terminal repeat (LTR) from HIV-1
   3408..3533    +  misc_feature   HIV-1 Ψ: packaging signal of human immunodeficiency virus type 1
   3517..3880    +  CDS            HIV-1 gag (fragment): gag protein from human immunodeficiency virus 1; gag
   4026..4259    +  misc_feature   RRE: The Rev response element (RRE) of HIV-1 allows for Rev-dependent mRNA export from the nucleus to the cytoplasm.
   4636..4736    +  CDS            Rev (fragment): human immunodeficiency virus 1 (HIV-1) Rev protein; rev; enhances nuclear export of unspliced and incompletely spliced viral mRNAs
   4755..4872    +  misc_feature   cPPT/CTS: central polypurine tract and central termination sequence of HIV-1
   4906..5307    +  promoter       SFFV promoter: spleen focus-forming virus long terminal repeat (LTR) promoter
   5317..5340    +  misc_feature   MCS (fragment): pBluescript multiple cloning site
   5365..6657    +  CDS            FOXN2: FOXN2_HUMAN - Also known as HTLF. Experimental evidence at protein level: Swiss-Prot protein existence level 1. Binds to the purine-rich region in HTLV-I LTR. From Homo sapiens (Human).
   6668..6693    +  misc_feature   MCS (fragment): pBluescript multiple cloning site
   6693..6752    +  CDS            S (fragment): HBSAG_WHV6 - Experimental evidence at transcript level: Swiss-Prot protein existence level 2. The middle envelope protein plays an important role in the budding of the virion. It is involved in the induction of budding in a nucleocapsid independent way. In this process the majority of envelope proteins bud to form subviral lipoprotein particles of 22 nm of diameter that do not contain a nucleocapsid (By similarity). From Woodchuck hepatitis B virus (isolate w64/pWS23) (WHV).
   6884..7287    +  misc_feature   WPRE: woodchuck hepatitis virus posttranscriptional regulatory element
   7345..7404    +  CDS            nef (fragment): NEF_HV1Z2 - Experimental evidence at protein level: Swiss-Prot protein existence level 1. Extracellular Nef protein targets CD4(+) T-lymphocytes for apoptosis by interacting with CXCR4 surface receptors. From Human immunodeficiency virus type 1 group M subtype D (isolate Z2/CDC-Z34) (HIV-1).
   7406..7639    +  LTR            3' LTR (ΔU3): self-inactivating 3' long terminal repeat (LTR) from HIV-1
   7711..7832    +  polyA_signal   SV40 poly(A) signal: SV40 polyadenylation signal
   7851..7872    +  rep_origin     SV40 ori (fragment): SV40 origin of replication
   7872..73      +  rep_origin     SV40 ori (across the origin): SV40 origin of replication
>Addgene plasmid #219086 | SFFV-FOXN2-Brd 116 | addgene full sequence | sequence record 448907 | Addgene NGS Result
ATTTATGCAGAGGCCGAGGCCGCCTCGGCCTCTGAGCTATTCCAGAAGTAGTGAGGAGGCTTTTTTGGAG
GCCTAGGGACGTACCCAATTCGCCCTATAGTGAGTCGTATTACGCGCGCTCACTGGCCGTCGTTTTACAA
CGTCGTGACTGGGAAAACCCTGGCGTTACCCAACTTAATCGCCTTGCAGCACATCCCCCTTTCGCCAGCT
GGCGTAATAGCGAAGAGGCCCGCACCGATCGCCCTTCCCAACAGTTGCGCAGCCTGAATGGCGAATGGG
[124 nt withheld, positions 280-403]
C
[91 nt withheld, positions 405-495]
A
[49 nt withheld, positions 497-545]
CCTTTGACGTTGGAGTCCACGTTCTTT
[37 nt withheld, positions 573-609]
ACCCTATCTCGGTCTATTCTTTTGATTTATAAGGGATTTTGCCGATTTCGGCCTATTGGTTAAAAAATGA
GCTGATTTAACAAAAATTTAACGCGAATTTTAACAAAATATTAACGCTTACAATTTAGGTGGCACTTTTC
GGGGAAATGTGCGCGGAACCCCTATTTGTTTATTTTTCTAAATACATTCAAATATGTATCCGCTCATGAG
ACAATAACCCTGATAAATGCTTCAATAATATTGAAAAAGGAAGAGTATGAGTATTCAACATTTCCGTGTC
GCCCTTATTCCCTTTTTTGCGGCATTTTGCCTTCCTGTTTTTGCTCACCCAGAAACGCTGGTGAAAGTAA
AAGATGCTGAAGATCAGTTGGGTGCACGAGTGGGTTACATCGAACTGGATCTCAACAGCGGTAAGATCCT
TGAGAGTTTTCGCCCCGAAGAACGTTTTCCAATGATGAGCACTTTTAAAGTTCTGCTATGTGGCGCGGTA
TTATCCCGTATTGACGCCGGGCAAGAGCAACTCGGTCGCCGCATACACTATTCTCAGAATGACTTGGTTG
AGTACTCACCAGTCACAGAAAAGCATCTTACGGATGGCATGACAGTAAGAGAATTATGCAGTGCTGCCAT
AACCATGAGTGATAACACTGCGGCCAACTTACTTCTGACAACGATCGGAGGACCGAAGGAGCTAACCGCT
TTTTTGCACAACATGGGGGATCATGTAACTCGCCTTGATCGTTGGGAACCGGAGCTGAATGAAGCCATAC
CAAACGACGAGCGTGACACCACGATGCCTGTAGCAATGGCAACAACGTTGCGCAAACTATTAACTGGCGA
ACTACTTACTCTAGCTTCCCGGCAACAATTAATAGACTGGATGGAGGCGGATAAAGTTGCAGGACCACTT
CTGCGCTCGGCCCTTCCGGCTGGCTGGTTTATTGCTGATAAATCTGGAGCCGGTGAGCGTGGGTCTCGCG
GTATCATTGCAGCACTGGGGCCAGATGGTAAGCCCTCCCGTATCGTAGTTATCTACACGACGGGGAGTCA
GGCAACTATGGATGAACGAAATAGACAGATCGCTGAGATAGGTGCCTCACTGATTAAGCATTGGTAACTG
TCAGACCAAGTTTACTCATATATACTTTAGATTGATTTAAAACTTCATTTTTAATTTAAAAGGATCTAGG
TGAAGATCCTTTTTGATAATCTCATGACCAAAATCCCTTAACGTGAGTTTTCGTTCCACTGAGCGTCAGA
CCCCGTAGAAAAGATCAAAGGATCTTCTTGAGATCCTTTTTTTCTGCGCGTAATCTGCTGCTTGCAAACA
AAAAAACCACCGCTACCAGCGGTGGTTTGTTTGCCGGATCAAGAGCTACCAACTCTTTTTCCGAAGGTAA
CTGGCTTCAGCAGAGCGCAGATACCAAATACTGTTCTTCTAGTGTAGCCGTAGTTAGGCCACCACTTCAA
GAACTCTGTAGCACCGCCTACATACCTCGCTCTGCTAATCCTGTTACCAGTGGCTGCTGCCAGTGGCGAT
AAGTCGTGTCTTACCGGGTTGGACTCAAGACGATAGTTACCGGATAAGGCGCAGCGGTCGGGCTGAACGG
GGGGTTCGTGCACACAGCCCAGCTTGGAGCGAACGACCTACACCGAACTGAGATACCTACAGCGTGAGCT
ATGAGAAAGCGCCACGCTTCCCGAAGGGAGAAAGGCGGACAGGTATCCGGTAAGCGGCAGGGTCGGAACA
GGAGAGCGCACGAGGGAGCTTCCAGGGGGAAACGCCTGGTATCTTTATAGTCCTGTCGGGTTTCGCCACC
TCTGACTTGAGCGTCGATTTTTGTGATGCTCGTCAGGGGGGCGGAGCCTATGGAAAAACGCCAGCAACGC
GGCCTTTTTACGGTTCCTGGCCTTTTGCTGGCCTTTTGCTCACATGTTCTTTCCTGCGTTATCCCCTGAT
TCTGTGGATAACCGTATTACCGCCTTTGAGTGAGCTGATACCGCTCGCCGCAGCCGAACGACCGAGCGCA
GCGAGTCAGTGAGCGAGGAAGCGGAAGAGCGCCCAATACGCAAACCGCCTCTCCCCGCGCGTTGGCCGAT
TCATTAATGCAGCTGGCACGACAGGTTTCCCGACTGGAAAGCGGGCAGTGAGCGCAACGCAATTAATGTG
AGTTAGCTCACTCATTAGGCACCCCAGGCTTTACACTTTATGCTTCCGGCTCGTATGTTGTGTGGAATTG
TGAGCGGATAACAATTTCACACAGGAAACAGCTATGACCATGATTACGCCAAGCGCGCAATTAACCCTCA
CTAAAGGGAACAAAAGCTGGAGCTGCAAGCTTAATGTAGTCTTATGCAATACTCTTGTAGTCTTGCAACA
TGGTAACGATGAGTTAGCAACATGCCTTACAAGGAGAGAAAAAGCACCGTGCATGCCGATTGGTGGAAGT
AAGGTGGTACGATCGTGCCTTATTAGGAAGGCAACAGACGGGTCTGACATGGATTGGACGAACCACTGAA
TTGCCGCATTGCAGAGATATTGTATTTAAGTGCCTAGCTCGATACATAAACGGGTCTCTCTGGTTAGACC
AGATCTGAGCCTGGGAGCTCTCTGGCTAACTAGGGAACCCACTGCTTAAGCCTCAATAAAGCTTGCCTTG
AGTGCTTCAAGTAGTGTGTGCCCGTCTGTTGTGTGACTCTGGTAACTAGAGATCCCTCAGACCCTTTTAG
TCAGTGTGGAAAATCTCTAGCAGTGGCGCCCGAACAGGGACTTGAAAGCGAAAGGGAAACCAGAGGAGCT
CTCTCGACGCAGGACTCGGCTTGCTGAAGCGCGCACGGCAAGAGGCGAGGGGCGGCGACTGGTGAGTACG
CCAAAAATTTTGACTAGCGGAGGCTAGAAGGAGAGAGATGGGTGCGAGAGCGTCAGTATTAAGCGGGGGA
GAATTAGATCGCGATGGGAAAAAATTCGGTTAAGGCCAGGGGGAAAGAAAAAATATAAATTAAAACATAT
AGTATGGGCAAGCAGGGAGCTAGAACGATTCGCAGTTAATCCTGGCCTGTTAGAAACATCAGAAGGCTGT
AGACAAATACTGGGACAGCTACAACCATCCCTTCAGACAGGATCAGAAGAACTTAGATCATTATATAATA
CAGTAGCAACCCTCTATTGTGTGCATCAAAGGATAGAGATAAAAGACACCAAGGAAGCTTTAGACAAGAT
AGAGGAAGAGCAAAACAAAAGTAAGACCACCGCACAGCAAGCGGCCGCTGATCTTCAGACCTGGAGGAGG
AGATATGAGGGACAATTGGAGAAGTGAATTATATAAATATAAAGTAGTAAAAATTGAACCATTAGGAGTA
GCACCCACCAAGGCAAAGAGAAGAGTGGTGCAGAGAGAAAAAAGAGCAGTGGGAATAGGAGCTTTGTTCC
TTGGGTTCTTGGGAGCAGCAGGAAGCACTATGGGCGCAGCGTCAATGACGCTGACGGTACAGGCCAGACA
ATTATTGTCTGGTATAGTGCAGCAGCAGAACAATTTGCTGAGGGCTATTGAGGCGCAACAGCATCTGTTG
CAACTCACAGTCTGGGGCATCAAGCAGCTCCAGGCAAGAATCCTGGCTGTGGAAAGATACCTAAAGGATC
AACAGCTCCTGGGGATTTGGGGTTGCTCTGGAAAACTCATTTGCACCACTGCTGTGCCTTGGAATGCTAG
TTGGAGTAATAAATCTCTGGAACAGATTTGGAATCACACGACCTGGATGGAGTGGGACAGAGAAATTAAC
AATTACACAAGCTTAATACACTCCTTAATTGAAGAATCGCAAAACCAGCAAGAAAAGAATGAACAAGAAT
TATTGGAATTAGATAAATGGGCAAGTTTGTGGAATTGGTTTAACATAACAAATTGGCTGTGGTATATAAA
ATTATTCATAATGATAGTAGGAGGCTTGGTAGGTTTAAGAATAGTTTTTGCTGTACTTTCTATAGTGAAT
AGAGTTAGGCAGGGATATTCACCATTATCGTTTCAGACCCACCTCCCAACCCCGAGGGGACCCGACAGGC
CCGAAGGAATAGAAGAAGAAGGTGGAGAGAGAGACAGAGACAGATCCATTCGATTAGTGAACGGATCTCG
ACGGTATCGGTTAACTTTTAAAAGAAAAGGGGGGATTGGGGGGTACAGTGCAGGGGAAAGAATAGTAGAC
ATAATAGCAACAGACATACAAACTAAAGAATTACAAAAACAAATTACAAAAATTCAAAATTTTATCGATC
ACGAGACTAGCCTCGAGCTGGCTGCAGTAACGCCATTTTGCAAGGCATGGAAAAATACCAAACCAAGAAT
AGAGAAGTTCAGATCAAGGGCGGGTACATGAAAATAGCTAACGTTGGGCCAAACAGGATATCTGCGGTGA
GCAGTTTCGGCCCCGGCCCGGGGCCAAGAACAGATGGTCACCGCAGTTTCGGCCCCGGCCCGAGGCCAAG
AACAGATGGTCCCCAGATATGGCCCAACCCTCAGCAGTTTCTTAAGACCCATCAGATGTTTCCAGGCTCC
CCCAAGGACCTGAAATGACCCTGCGCCTTATTTGAATTAACCAATCAGCCTGCTTCTCGCTTCTGTTCGC
GCGCTTCTGCTTCCCGAGCTCTATAAAAGAGCTCACAACCCCTCACTCGGCGCGCCAGTCCTCCGACAGA
CTGAGTCGGCCGGTCGAATCAAGCTTATCGATACCGTCGACGGATCCGCTAGCCCGCGGTTCGAAATGGG
TCCAGTAATTGGAATGACTCCAGATAAGAGAGCTGAAACCCCAGGAGCTGAAAAGATTGCAGGATTAAGC
CAGATTTACAAAATGGGAAGCTTGCCTGAAGCTGTTGATGCTGCCAGGCCGAAGGCCACTCTAGTGGACA
GTGAGTCAGCAGATGATGAACTCACAAACTTGAACTGGCTTCATGAAAGCACTAATCTTCTAACAAACTT
CAGCCTCGGAAGTGAGGGTCTTCCAATTGTTAGTCCATTGTATGACATAGAGGGAGATGATGTGCCATCC
TTTGGACCAGCTTGCTACCAGAACCCAGAAAAAAAATCAGCGACTTCAAAGCCCCCATACTCCTTTAGTC
TTCTCATTTATATGGCCATTGAGCACTCTCCAAATAAATGTTTGCCTGTCAAAGAAATTTATAGCTGGAT
TCTGGACCATTTTCCATATTTTGCTACTGCACCAACAGGCTGGAAGAATTCTGTTCGACATAATCTGTCC
CTGAATAAATGTTTTCAGAAAGTGGAAAGAAGCCATGGCAAGGTTAATGGAAAAGGTTCCTTATGGTGTG
TTGATCCGGAATATAAACCCAATCTTATCCAGGCACTGAAGAAGCAACCTTTTTCTTCAGCATCTTCACA
AAATGGTTCTTTATCACCTCACTATTTAAGCTCTGTAATCAAGCAGAACCAGGTGCGAAACCTCAAAGAA
TCTGATATTGATGCTGCTGCTGCAATGATGCTTTTAAATACTTCTATAGAACAAGGAATTTTAGAATGTG
AGAAGCCTCTTCCTCTTAAAACAGCATTGCAAAAAAAGAGGAGTTACGGCAATGCATTTCATCATCCCAG
TGCTGTACGATTACAAGAGAGTGATTCTTTAGCCACCAGCATTGATCCAAAAGAAGATCACAATTACAGT
GCAAGTAGCATGGCAGCACAGCGTTGTGCATCCAGGTCTAGCGTGTCTTCTCTGTCTTCTGTGGATGAGG
TATATGAATTTATCCCAAAGAATAGTCACGTGGGAAGTGATGGCAGTGAAGGATTTCACAGTGAAGAAGA
TACAGACGTTGATTATGAAGATGATCCTCTTGGAGACAGTGGCTATGCATCACAGCCTTGTGCAAAAATC
TCTGAAAAAGGGCAGTCAGGCAAAAAGATGCGAAAACAGACATGTCAAGAAATTGATGAGGAGCTCAAAG
AGGCAGCTGGATCTCTGCTCCACCTTGCTGGAATTCGTACATGTTTAGGTTCCCTAATAAGTACTGCAAA
GACACAAAATCAAAAGCAACGGAAAAAATAGACCGGTCGGATCCCCCGGGCTGCAGGAATTCGAGCATCT
TACCGCCATTTATTCCCATATTTGTTCTGTTTTTCTTGATTTGGGTATACATTTAAATGTTAATAAAACA
AAATGGTGGGGCAATCATTTACATTTTTAGGGATATGTAATTACTAGTTCAGGTGTATTGCCACAAGACA
AACATGTTAAGAAACTTTCCCGTTATTTACGCTCTGTTCCTGTTAATCAACCTCTGGATTACAAAATTTG
TGAAAGATTGACTGATATTCTTAACTATGTTGCTCCTTTTACGCTGTGTGGATATGCTGCTTTAATGCCT
CTGTATCATGCTATTGCTTCCCGTACGGCTTTCGTTTTCTCCTCCTTGTATAAATCCTGGTTGCTGTCTC
TTTATGAGGAGTTGTGGCCCGTTGTCCGTCAACGTGGCGTGGTGTGCTCTGTGTTTGCTGACGCAACCCC
CACTGGCTGGGGCATTGCCACCACCTGTCAACTCCTTTCTGGGACTTTCGCTTTCCCCCTCCCGATCGCC
ACGGCAGAACTCATCGCCGCCTGCCTTGCCCGCTGCTGGACAGGGGCTAGGTTGCTGGGCACTGATAATT
CCGTGGTGTTGTCGGGGAAGCTGACGTCCTTTGCAATTCGATATCAAGCTGTACCTTCTAGATGTACATG
TTTTATAGCGCTTCTAGACCAATGACTTACAAGGCAGCTGTAGATCTTAGCCACTTTTTAAAAGAAAAGG
GGGGACTGGAAGGGCTAATTCACTCCCAACGAAGACAAGATCTGCTTTTTGCTTGTACTGGGTCTCTCTG
GTTAGACCAGATCTGAGCCTGGGAGCTCTCTGGCTAACTAGGGAACCCACTGCTTAAGCCTCAATAAAGC
TTGCCTTGAGTGCTTCAAGTAGTGTGTGCCCGTCTGTTGTGTGACTCTGGTAACTAGAGATCCCTCAGAC
CCTTTTAGTCAGTGTGGAAAATCTCTAGCAGTAGTAGTTCATGTCATCTTATTATTCAGTATTTATAACT
TGCAAAGAAATGAATATCAGAGAGTGAGAGGAACTTGTTTATTGCAGCTTATAATGGTTACAAATAAAGC
AATAGCATCACAAATTTCACAAATAAAGCATTTTTTTCACTGCATTCTAGTTGTGGTTTGTCCAAACTCA
TCAATGTATCTTATCATGTCTGGCTCTAGCTATCCCGCCCCTAACTCCGCCCATCCCGCCCCTAACTCCG
CCCAGTTCCGCCCATTCTCCGCCCCATGGCTGACTAATTTTTTTT
