>Addgene plasmid #219086 | SFFV-FOXN2-Brd 116 | depositor partial sequence | sequence record 427738 | TF ORF
ATGGGTCCAGTAATTGGAATGACTCCAGATAAGAGAGCTGAAACCCCAGGAGCTGAAAAGATTGCAGGAT
TAAGCCAGATTTACAAAATGGGAAGCTTGCCTGAAGCTGTTGATGCTGCCAGGCCGAAGGCCACTCTAGT
GGACAGTGAGTCAGCAGATGATGAACTCACAAACTTGAACTGGCTTCATGAAAGCACTAATCTTCTAACA
AACTTCAGCCTCGGAAGTGAGGGTCTTCCAATTGTTAGTCCATTGTATGACATAGAGGGAGATGATGTGC
CATCCTTTGGACCAGCTTGCTACCAGAACCCAGAAAAAAAATCAGCGACTTCAAAGCCCCCATACTCCTT
TAGTCTTCTCATTTATATGGCCATTGAGCACTCTCCAAATAAATGTTTGCCTGTCAAAGAAATTTATAGC
TGGATTCTGGACCATTTTCCATATTTTGCTACTGCACCAACAGGCTGGAAGAATTCTGTTCGACATAATC
TGTCCCTGAATAAATGTTTTCAGAAAGTGGAAAGAAGCCATGGCAAGGTTAATGGAAAAGGTTCCTTATG
GTGTGTTGATCCGGAATATAAACCCAATCTTATCCAGGCACTGAAGAAGCAACCTTTTTCTTCAGCATCT
TCACAAAATGGTTCTTTATCACCTCACTATTTAAGCTCTGTAATCAAGCAGAACCAGGTGCGAAACCTCA
AAGAATCTGATATTGATGCTGCTGCTGCAATGATGCTTTTAAATACTTCTATAGAACAAGGAATTTTAGA
ATGTGAGAAGCCTCTTCCTCTTAAAACAGCATTGCAAAAAAAGAGGAGTTACGGCAATGCATTTCATCAT
CCCAGTGCTGTACGATTACAAGAGAGTGATTCTTTAGCCACCAGCATTGATCCAAAAGAAGATCACAATT
ACAGTGCAAGTAGCATGGCAGCACAGCGTTGTGCATCCAGGTCTAGCGTGTCTTCTCTGTCTTCTGTGGA
TGAGGTATATGAATTTATCCCAAAGAATAGTCACGTGGGAAGTGATGGCAGTGAAGGATTTCACAGTGAA
GAAGATACAGACGTTGATTATGAAGATGATCCTCTTGGAGACAGTGGCTATGCATCACAGCCTTGTGCAA
AAATCTCTGAAAAAGGGCAGTCAGGCAAAAAGATGCGAAAACAGACATGTCAAGAAATTGATGAGGAGCT
CAAAGAGGCAGCTGGATCTCTGCTCCACCTTGCTGGAATTCGTACATGTTTAGGTTCCCTAATAAGTACT
GCAAAGACACAAAATCAAAAGCAACGGAAAAAATAG
