>Addgene plasmid #219086 | SFFV-FOXN2-Brd 116 | depositor partial sequence | sequence record 427739 | Barcode sequence
TGTACATGTTTTATAGCGCT
